Addgene plasmid #158727: pENTR E2 HSPter-35Sp-mito
Purpose: Plant mitoTALEN vector assembly, Entry clone 2 with attL1 L4
Depositing lab: Shin-ichi Arimura. Depositing organization: University of Tokyo, Graduate School of Agricultural and Life Sciences. Publication: Curing cytoplasmic male sterility via TALEN-mediated mitochondrial genome editing. Kazama T, Okuno M, Watari Y, Yanase S, Koizuka C, Tsuruta Y, Sugaya H, Toyoda A, Itoh T, Tsutsumi N, Toriyama K, Koizuka N, Arimura SI. Nat Plants. 2019 Jul;5(7):722-730. doi: 10.1038/s41477-019-0459-z. Epub 2019 Jul 8. PubMed 31285556.
Backbone
  Vector backbone: PINII
  Vector type: Other
Growth in bacteria
  Bacterial resistance: Kanamycin, 50 μg/mL
  Growth temperature: 37°C
  Growth strain: DH5alpha
  Copy number: High Copy
Gene/Insert
  Gene/Insert name: A terminator of Arabidopsis heat shock protein, CAMV35S promoter, and mitochondrial presequence
  Species: Synthetic
  Cloning method: Ligation Independent Cloning
Terms and licenses: Academic/Nonprofit Terms; Industry Terms: Not Available to Industry
Depositor comments: Multisite Gateway entry vector to terminate the E1 ORF and having CaMV35S promoter with mitochondrial presequence for the E3 ORF
How to cite: pENTR E2 HSPter-35Sp-mito was a gift from Shin-ichi Arimura (Addgene plasmid # 158727 ; http://n2t.net/addgene:158727 ; RRID:Addgene_158727)
