[The description below was written by a language model from this plasmid's Addgene catalogue record and pLannotate feature annotations shown in this document.]
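Description:
pENTR E2 HSPter-35Sp-mito is a MultiSite Gateway entry clone, the second ("E2") module in a set used to assemble plant mitochondria-targeted TALEN (mitoTALEN) expression vectors. It is a 4,107-nt high-copy bacterial plasmid propagated in E. coli on a ColE1/pUC-type origin and selected with kanamycin through an aph(3')-Ia KanR gene. The usual pENTR/pDONR-style backbone remnants are also annotated: rrnB T1 and T2 terminators that insulate the cassette, a T7 promoter, and short lacI and lacZα fragments. The catalogue lists the backbone as "PINII" and the vector type as "Other".

The payload is a synthetic linker cassette that joins two open reading frames supplied by neighbouring entry clones. It begins with the Arabidopsis heat shock protein 18.2 (HSP) terminator, which ends transcription of the ORF carried by the E1 clone. A CaMV 35S promoter follows, then the TMV Ω translational enhancer and a short fragment matching Arabidopsis mitochondrial ATP synthase subunit ATP4, which evidently serves as the mitochondrial presequence. This presequence abuts the downstream recombination site, so the E3 ORF should be expressed as an N-terminal fusion and imported into mitochondria. In this way a single LR assembly yields two TALEN arm expression units in a plant destination vector.

The record is not consistent about the recombination sites. The catalogue purpose describes the clone as having attL1 and L4, whereas the automated annotation identifies an attR3 site downstream of the presequence and attP4/attB4-like sequence (consistent with an attL4-type site) upstream of the HSP terminator. The flanking sites should therefore be checked against the sequence.
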