Features (pLannotate 1.2.2; 15 found; start..end, strand, type, name):
      1..346     +  promoter       CaMV 35S promoter: strong constitutive promoter from cauliflower mosaic virus
    298..344     +  promoter       minimal CaMV 35S promoter: minimal 35S promoter from cauliflower mosaic virus
    366..421     +  misc_feature   TMV Ω: translational enhancer from the tobacco mosaic virus 5'-leader sequence (Gallie et al., 1988)
    498..608     +  CDS            ATP4_ARATH (fragment): Experimental evidence at protein level: Swiss-Prot protein existence level 1. Mitochondrial membrane ATP synthase (F(1)F(0) ATP synthase or Complex V) produces ATP from ADP in the presence of a proton gradient across the membrane which is generated by electron transport complexes of the respiratory chain. F-type ATPases consist of two structural domains, F(1) - containing the extramembraneous catalytic core, and F(0) - containing the membrane proton channel, linked together by a central stalk and a peripheral stalk. During catalysis, ATP turnover in the catalytic domain of F(1) is coupled via
    607..730     +  protein_bind   attR3: mutant version of attR; recombination site for the Gateway® LR reaction LR Clonase™
    786..804     -  promoter       T7 promoter: promoter for bacteriophage T7 RNA polymerase
    938..1747    +  CDS            KanR: aminoglycoside phosphotransferase; aph(3')-Ia; confers resistance to kanamycin in bacteria or G418 (Geneticin®) in eukaryotes
   1894..2482    +  rep_origin     ori: high-copy-number ColE1/pMB1/pBR322/pUC origin of replication
   2665..2757    +  CDS            lacI (fragment): lac repressor; lacI; The lac repressor binds to the lac operator to inhibit transcription in E. coli. This inhibition can be relieved by adding lactose or isopropyl-β-D-thiogalactopyranoside (IPTG).
   2812..2839    -  terminator     rrnB T2 terminator: transcription terminator T2 from the E. coli rrnB gene
   2971..3014    +  terminator     rrnB T1 terminator: Escherichia coli rrnB; transcription terminator T1 from the E. coli rrnB gene
   3061..3097    -  CDS            lacZα (fragment): LacZα fragment of β-galactosidase; lacZ fragment
   3114..3270    -  protein_bind   attP4 (fragment): mutant version of attP; recombination site for the Gateway® BP reaction BP Clonase™
   3250..3270    -  protein_bind   attB4: mutant version of attB; core recombination site for the Gateway® BP reaction BP Clonase™
   3275..3523    +  terminator     HSP terminator: efficient transcription terminator from the Arabidopsis thaliana heat shock protein 18.2 gene (Nagaya et al., 2010)
>Addgene plasmid #158727 | pENTR E2 HSPter-35Sp-mito | addgene full sequence | sequence record 311216 | Addgene NGS Result
TGAGACTTTTCAACAAAGGGTAATATCGGGAAACCTCCTCGGATTCCATTGCCCAGCTATCTGTCACTTC
ATCGAAAGGACAGTAGAAAAGGAAGGTGGCTCCTACAAATGCCATCATTGCGATAAAGGAAAGGCTATCG
TTCAAGATGCCTCTACCGACAGTGGTCCCAAAGATGGACCCCCACCCACGAGGAACATCGTGGAAAAAGA
AGACGTTCCAACCACGTCTTCAAAGCAAGTGGATTGATGTGATATCTCCACTGACGTAAGGGATGACGCA
CAATCCCACTATCCTTCGCAAGACCCTTCCTCTATATAAGGAAGTTCATTTCATTTGGAGAGGACAGGCT
TCTTGAGATCCTTCAACAATTACCAACAACAACAAACAACAAACAACATTACAATTACTATTTACAATTA
CAGTCGACCCACGCGTCCGATAATTTCCCCAATTTCTCAGAGAGACTCAAAATCACCACCACCACCAAAT
CGCCGCCATGTTTAAACAAGCTTCTCGTCTCCTCTCCCGATCTGTCGCCGCCGCATCTTCCAAATCGGTG
ACGACTCGTGCCTTTTCAACGGAACTTCCATCGACGCTCGATTCCACAACTTTGTATAATAAAGTTGAAC
GAGAAACGTAAAATGATATAAATATCAATATATTAAATTAGATTTTGCATAAAAAACAGACTACATAATA
CTGTAAAACACAACATATCCAGTCACTATGAATCAACTACTTAGATGGTATTAGTGACCTGTACTGCAGG
GCGGCCGCGATATCCCCTATAGTGAGTCGTATTACATGGTCATAGCTGTTTCCTGGCAGCTCTGGCCCGT
GTCTCAAAATCTCTGATGTTACATTGCACAAGATAAAAATATATCATCATGAACAATAAAACTGTCTGCT
TACATAAACAGTAATACAAGGGGTGTTATGAGCCATATTCAACGGGAAACGTCGAGGCCGCGATTAAATT
CCAACATGGATGCTGATTTATATGGGTATAAATGGGCTCGCGATAATGTCGGGCAATCAGGTGCGACAAT
CTATCGCTTGTATGGGAAGCCCGATGCGCCAGAGTTGTTTCTGAAACATGGCAAAGGTAGCGTTGCCAAT
GATGTTACAGATGAGATGGTCAGACTAAACTGGCTGACGGAATTTATGCCTCTTCCGACCATCAAGCATT
TTATCCGTACTCCTGATGATGCATGGTTACTCACCACTGCGATCCCCGGAAAAACAGCATTCCAGGTATT
AGAAGAATATCCTGATTCAGGTGAAAATATTGTTGATGCGCTGGCAGTGTTCCTGCGCCGGTTGCATTCG
ATTCCTGTTTGTAATTGTCCTTTTAACAGCGATCGCGTATTTCGTCTCGCTCAGGCGCAATCACGAATGA
ATAACGGTTTGGTTGATGCGAGTGATTTTGATGACGAGCGTAATGGCTGGCCTGTTGAACAAGTCTGGAA
AGAAATGCATAAACTTTTGCCATTCTCACCGGATTCAGTCGTCACTCATGGTGATTTCTCACTTGATAAC
CTTATTTTTGACGAGGGGAAATTAATAGGTTGTATTGATGTTGGACGAGTCGGAATCGCAGACCGATACC
AGGATCTTGCCATCCTATGGAACTGCCTCGGTGAGTTTTCTCCTTCATTACAGAAACGGCTTTTTCAAAA
ATATGGTATTGATAATCCTGATATGAATAAATTGCAGTTTCATTTGATGCTCGATGAGTTTTTCTAATCA
GAATTGGTTAATTGGTTGTAACACTGGCAGAGCATTACGCTGACTTGACGGGACGGCGCAAGCTCATGAC
CAAAATCCCTTAACGTGAGTTACGCGTCGTTCCACTGAGCGTCAGACCCCGTAGAAAAGATCAAAGGATC
TTCTTGAGATCCTTTTTTTCTGCGCGTAATCTGCTGCTTGCAAACAAAAAAACCACCGCTACCAGCGGTG
GTTTGTTTGCCGGATCAAGAGCTACCAACTCTTTTTCCGAAGGTAACTGGCTTCAGCAGAGCGCAGATAC
CAAATACTGTTCTTCTAGTGTAGCCGTAGTTAGGCCACCACTTCAAGAACTCTGTAGCACCGCCTACATA
CCTCGCTCTGCTAATCCTGTTACCAGTGGCTGCTGCCAGTGGCGATAAGTCGTGTCTTACCGGGTTGGAC
TCAAGACGATAGTTACCGGATAAGGCGCAGCGGTCGGGCTGAACGGGGGGTTCGTGCACACAGCCCAGCT
TGGAGCGAACGACCTACACCGAACTGAGATACCTACAGCGTGAGCTATGAGAAAGCGCCACGCTTCCCGA
AGGGAGAAAGGCGGACAGGTATCCGGTAAGCGGCAGGGTCGGAACAGGAGAGCGCACGAGGGAGCTTCCA
GGGGGAAACGCCTGGTATCTTTATAGTCCTGTCGGGTTTCGCCACCTCTGACTTGAGCGTCGATTTTTGT
GATGCTCGTCAGGGGGGCGGAGCCTATGGAAAAACGCCAGCAACGCGGCCTTTTTACGGTTCCTGGCCTT
TTGCTGGCCTTTTGCTCACATGTTCTTTCCTGCGTTATCCCCTGATTCTGTGGATAACCGTATTACCGCC
TTTGAGTGAGCTGATACCGCTCGCCGCAGCCGAACGACCGAGCGCAGCGAGTCAGTGAGCGAGGAAGCGG
AAGAGCGCCCAATACGCAAACCGCCTCTCCCCGCGCGTTGGCCGATTCATTAATGCAGCTGGCACGACAG
GTTTCCCGACTGGAAAGCGGGCAGTGAGCGCAACGCAATTAATACGCGTACCGCTAGCCAGGAAGAGTTT
GTAGAAACGCAAAAAGGCCATCCGTCAGGATGGCCTTCTGCTTAGTTTGATGCCTGGCAGTTTATGGCGG
GCGTCCTGCCCGCCACCCTCCGGGCCGTTGCTTCACAACGTTCAAATCCGCTCCCGGCGGATTTGTCCTA
CTCAGGAGAGCGTTCACCGACAAACAACAGATAAAACGAAAGGCCCAGTCTTCCGACTGAGCCTTTCGTT
TTATTTGATGCCTGGCAGTTCCCTACTCTCGCGTTAACGCTAGCATGGATGTTTTCCCAGTCACGACGTT
GTAAAACGACGGCCAGTCTTAAGCTCGGGCCCCTACAGGTCACTAATACCATCTAAGTAGTTGATTCATA
GTGACTGGATATGTTGTGTTTTACAGTATTATGTAGTCTGTTTTTTATGCAAAATCTAATTTAATATATT
GATATTTATATCATTTTACGTTTCTCGTTCAACTTTTCTATACAAAGTTGTGAATATGAAGATGAAGATG
AAATATTTGGTGTGTCAAATAAAAAGCTTGTGTGCTTAAGTTTGTGTTTTTTTCTTGGCTTGTTGTGTTA
TGAATTTGTGGCTTTTTCTAATATTAAATGAATGTAAGATCTCATTATAATGAATAAACAAATGTTTCTA
TAATCCATTGTGAATGTTTTGTTGGATCTCTTCTGCAGCATATAACTACTGTATGTGCTATGGTATGGAC
TATGGAATATGATTAAAGATAAGATGGGCTCATAGAGTAAAACGAGGCGAGGGACCTATAAACCTCCCTT
CATCATGCTATTTCATGATCTATTTTATAAAATAAAGATGTAGAAAAAAGTAAGCGTAATAACCGCAAAA
CAAATGATTTAAAACATGGCACATAATGAGGAGATTAAGTTCGGTTTACGTTTATTTTAGTACTAATTGT
AACGTGAGACTACGTATCGGGAATCGCCTAATTAAAGCATTAATGCGAACCTGATTAGATTCACCGACCC
TCCTATCGTGTCGACCTTTCTGTTTCTTAGAATTTTTTGGTAGTCTATGTACTAATAATGTCAGCTTCGT
ATTTATTTCATAAGCAATTTGCATTTGCAATTTGTTTTTTACTTTTATTTTTATTGTATTGTGGAATGTG
GACTCGTACCAACATGAAGTTATATACCACCAAAAAAATTACAGTTAGTCAAAAGATTCACGAGTGAGAG
CTACTTATGATTGTCTTTTACGTATATGTCTAATTGTCTATTTGCTCAATAATCTTTGTACTTTCTTTTG
TCGTTGATAAATCTAGAGGATCCCCCCTCAGAAGACCAGAGGGCTAT
